>Addgene plasmid #238372 | pTol1-EcoRI-BmtI-BamHI-cmlc2-nmKate | addgene full sequence | sequence record 472955 | Addgene NGS Result
GCGTTGGCCGATTCATTAATGCAGCTGGCACGACAGGTTTCCCGACTGGAAAGCGGGCAGTGAGCGCAAC
GCAATTAATGTGAGTTAGCTCACTCATTAGGCACCCCAGGCTTTACACTTTATGCTTCCGGCTCGTATGT
TGTGTGGAATTGTGAGCGGATAACAATTTCACACAGGAAACAGCTATGACCATGATTACGCCAAGCTTGC
ATGGTCCCTTTAGCCAGTAGCGGTTCTAGGCACGGGCCGTCCGGGCGGTGGCCTGGGGCGGAAAACTGAA
GGGGGGCGGCACCGGCGGCTCAGCCCTTGTAATATATTATATGCACCACTATTGGTTTACTTATGTCACA
GTTTGTAAGTTTGTAACAGCCTGAACCTGGATCGAATTCAAAGCCCATCGTGCTAGCGGTCCTTAGACTG
GATCCCTCCAAATCAGCAGACTTAACATTCTTTAAAATGATTGATTCAATAGTGATAAAAATCAGGCATA
GCCAGTTGTAACTTTAGATAAATTACAGAAAATGTCAAATACAGAGAACCGATTCTTTTTTATGATACAT
CCAAGCACACATTTAACACAATCCAGGCAAACCCCGAATTTCACAGTCACAAGCACTGTTTGTACAAGAG
CTTTGCCTAAGGACACACAGTCTCTATAAGTCCAGGTCGTTGGTTTCACTCTTATTTTAAACATGTGACA
TTTTTCCTGCCATCCTGTCTTAGGCTGCTGTTTGCTTCATTCCATGTCACATTAATTTCCTCAGTAGCAC
CTTTTACACACACAGCCAATCTTTTCCAGAAAATTCAATTGCTTTGAAAAGATAATGTGTGAACAAATCC
ATTTAGAAAAGGAAAATTAAGAATTTGTAAAATCATCTGTAAATTGTTGGCATTCTTCTGTATATGAACA
TCACATCATTTACAGGTAAAGGTCTGGTCATTAATTATATGACAATTTACTGGTATTATTTTGTGAAAGG
GGCTATTTTCAATGCATTCATCCATCCTTTTCATCCCCCAAATCTCTCATTCATGTCCCCCTCCCCATCT
GCACACTTTATCTCATTTTCCACCCTGCTGGAATCTGAGCACTTGTGCAGTTATCAGGGCTCCTGTATTT
AGGAGGCTCTGGGTGTCCATGTAGGGGACGAACAGAAACACTGCAGACCTTTATAGAAGAACAAATGATA
AGAGTCCTCATACATAAAGACTCCATTAGAAACGTCAGTGACCCAGGAGCCCAGACCAACAGCAAAGCAG
ACAGTGAACCGCCACCATGCCAAAGAAGAAGCGTAAGGTAGTGAGCGAGCTGATTAAGGAGAACATGCAC
ATGAAGCTGTACATGGAGGGCACCGTGAACAACCACCACTTCAAGTGCACATCCGAGGGCGAAGGCAAGC
CCTACGAGGGCACCCAGACCATGAGAATCAAGGCGGTCGAGGGCGGCCCTCTCCCCTTCGCCTTCGACAT
CCTGGCTACCAGCTTCATGTACGGCAGCAAAACCTTCATCAACCACACCCAGGGCATCCCCGACTTCTTT
AAGCAGTCCTTCCCCGAGGGCTTCACATGGGAGAGAGTCACCACATACGAAGACGGGGGCGTGCTGACCG
CTACCCAGGACACCAGCCTCCAGGACGGCTGCCTCATCTACAACGTCAAGATCAGAGGGGTGAACTTCCC
ATCCAACGGCCCTGTGATGCAGAAGAAAACACTCGGCTGGGAGGCCTCCACCGAGACCCTGTACCCCGCT
GACGGCGGCCTGGAAGGCAGAGCCGACATGGCCCTGAAGCTCGTGGGCGGGGGCCACCTGATCTGCAACT
TGAAGACCACATACAGATCCAAGAAACCCGCTAAGAACCTCAAGATGCCCGGCGTCTACTATGTGGACAG
AAGACTGGAAAGAATCAAGGAGGCCGACAAAGAGACCTACGTCGAGCAGCACGAGGTGGCTGTGGCCAGA
TACTGCGACCTCCCTAGCAAACTGGGGCACAGAGTTTAAAGCCACCATGGAGATCTCGAGACTAGTAATT
AAGTCTCAGCCACCGTTAACTGAACATGTCAAAACCTGTGGAGACTGTTGAGATTTGATGTTCTGAAAAG
ATAAAGCCTATAAATAAAATGTTGCCCAAATTTCCTGCCTGATGTTTTTCTTTGTCTTTGCTACATGGCT
TTGCTGCTCGGATCGGCTCACTCTGTGTATGCCACGTTCACTTTGTACTCTCCTTCTCACGGTAGGTTTA
TTATTTTTAGATGTGCAGTTAGTTTCTGTGAAATAACACACCACACACTGATATTGTCTGTGCATTGACT
TGGTGAGTGCACATTGTTTTTGATCTTGACATATTTATATTTGATTGATCAGGTGAACTGTGTGAATCTA
AAGTGCTCCATACAGATGTTCTGCATTGAAAATATTCTCATTTTATTAGTGGAAGTGAGTGTATGCCAGC
GGCCGCGGTACCCTGCAGTCTAGACATTTCAGTTGACGAAGACAAACAAAGTTCTGTTGTGACTATGGGG
GGGGGGGGCGCCTGGGGATGGTCTCGCCCGGGGAGTAATTCAGGGTAGAACCGCCACTGCCTTTAGCGAC
ATTCACTGGCCGTCGTTTTACAACGTCGTGACTGGGAAAACCCTGGCGTTACCCAACTTAATCGCCTTGC
AGCACATCCCCCTTTCGCCAGCTGGCGTAATAGCGAAGAGGCCCGCACCGATCGCCCTTCCCAACAGTTG
CGCAGCCTGAATGGCGAATGGCGCCTGATGCGGTATTTTCTCCTTACGCATCTGTGCGGTATTTCACACC
GCATATGGTGCACTCTCAGTACAATCTGCTCTGATGCCGCATAGTTAAGCCAGCCCCGACACCCGCCAAC
ACCCGCTGACGCGCCCTGACGGGCTTGTCTGCTCCCGGCATCCGCTTACAGACAAGCTGTGACCGTCTCC
GGGAGCTGCATGTGTCAGAGGTTTTCACCGTCATCACCGAAACGCGCGAGACGAAAGGGCCTCGTGATAC
GCCTATTTTTATAGGTTAATGTCATGATAATAATGGTTTCTTAGACGTCAGGTGGCACTTTTCGGGGAAA
TGTGCGCGGAACCCCTATTTGTTTATTTTTCTAAATACATTCAAATATGTATCCGCTCATGAGACAATAA
CCCTGATAAATGCTTCAATAATATTGAAAAAGGAAGAGTATGAGTATTCAACATTTCCGTGTCGCCCTTA
TTCCCTTTTTTGCGGCATTTTGCCTTCCTGTTTTTGCTCACCCAGAAACGCTGGTGAAAGTAAAAGATGC
TGAAGATCAGTTGGGTGCACGAGTGGGTTACATCGAACTGGATCTCAACAGCGGTAAGATCCTTGAGAGT
TTTCGCCCCGAAGAACGTTTTCCAATGATGAGCACTTTTAAAGTTCTGCTATGTGGCGCGGTATTATCCC
GTATTGACGCCGGGCAAGAGCAACTCGGTCGCCGCATACACTATTCTCAGAATGACTTGGTTGAGTACTC
ACCAGTCACAGAAAAGCATCTTACGGATGGCATGACAGTAAGAGAATTATGCAGTGCTGCCATAACCATG
AGTGATAACACTGCGGCCAACTTACTTCTGACAACGATCGGAGGACCGAAGGAGCTAACCGCTTTTTTGC
ACAACATGGGGGATCATGTAACTCGCCTTGATCGTTGGGAACCGGAGCTGAATGAAGCCATACCAAACGA
CGAGCGTGACACCACGATGCCTGTAGCAATGGCAACAACGTTGCGCAAACTATTAACTGGCGAACTACTT
ACTCTAGCTTCCCGGCAACAATTAATAGACTGGATGGAGGCGGATAAAGTTGCAGGACCACTTCTGCGCT
CGGCCCTTCCGGCTGGCTGGTTTATTGCTGATAAATCTGGAGCCGGTGAGCGTGGGTCTCGCGGTATCAT
TGCAGCACTGGGGCCAGATGGTAAGCCCTCCCGTATCGTAGTTATCTACACGACGGGGAGTCAGGCAACT
ATGGATGAACGAAATAGACAGATCGCTGAGATAGGTGCCTCACTGATTAAGCATTGGTAACTGTCAGACC
AAGTTTACTCATATATACTTTAGATTGATTTAAAACTTCATTTTTAATTTAAAAGGATCTAGGTGAAGAT
CCTTTTTGATAATCTCATGACCAAAATCCCTTAACGTGAGTTTTCGTTCCACTGAGCGTCAGACCCCGTA
GAAAAGATCAAAGGATCTTCTTGAGATCCTTTTTTTCTGCGCGTAATCTGCTGCTTGCAAACAAAAAAAC
CACCGCTACCAGCGGTGGTTTGTTTGCCGGATCAAGAGCTACCAACTCTTTTTCCGAAGGTAACTGGCTT
CAGCAGAGCGCAGATACCAAATACTGTTCTTCTAGTGTAGCCGTAGTTAGGCCACCACTTCAAGAACTCT
GTAGCACCGCCTACATACCTCGCTCTGCTAATCCTGTTACCAGTGGCTGCTGCCAGTGGCGATAAGTCGT
GTCTTACCGGGTTGGACTCAAGACGATAGTTACCGGATAAGGCGCAGCGGTCGGGCTGAACGGGGGGTTC
GTGCACACAGCCCAGCTTGGAGCGAACGACCTACACCGAACTGAGATACCTACAGCGTGAGCTATGAGAA
AGCGCCACGCTTCCCGAAGGGAGAAAGGCGGACAGGTATCCGGTAAGCGGCAGGGTCGGAACAGGAGAGC
GCACGAGGGAGCTTCCAGGGGGAAACGCCTGGTATCTTTATAGTCCTGTCGGGTTTCGCCACCTCTGACT
TGAGCGTCGATTTTTGTGATGCTCGTCAGGGGGGCGGAGCCTATGGAAAAACGCCAGCAACGCGGCCTTT
TTACGGTTCCTGGCCTTTTGCTGGCCTTTTGCTCACATGTTCTTTCCTGCGTTATCCCCTGATTCTGTGG
ATAACCGTATTACCGCCTTTGAGTGAGCTGATACCGCTCGCCGCAGCCGAACGACCGAGCGCAGCGAGTC
AGTGAGCGAGGAAGCGGAAGAGCGCCCAATACGCAAACCGCCTCTCCCCGC
Features (pLannotate 1.2.2; 12 found; start..end, strand, type, name):
     76..97      +  protein_bind   CAP binding site: CAP binding activates transcription in the presence of cAMP. E. coli catabolite activator protein
    112..142     +  promoter       lac promoter: promoter for the E. coli lac operon
    150..166     +  protein_bind   lac operator: The lac repressor binds to the lac operator to inhibit transcription in E. coli. This inhibition can be relieved by adding lactose or isopropyl-β-D-thiogalactopyranoside (IPTG). lac repressor encoded by lacI
    812..828     +  promoter       SNR52 promoter (fragment): promoter for the S. cerevisiae small nucleolar RNA gene SNR52
   1301..1993    +  CDS            mKate2: mKate2 is a basic (constitutively fluorescent) red fluorescent protein published in 2009, derived from Entacmaea quadricolor. It is reported to be a rapidly-maturing monomer with moderate acid sensitivity.
   2591..2748    +  CDS            lacZα (fragment): LacZα fragment of β-galactosidase; lacZ fragment
   2754..2853    -  misc_feature   bom (fragment): basis of mobility region from pBR322
   2955..2990    -  CDS            rop (fragment): Rop protein, which maintains plasmids at low copy number; rop
   3085..3189    +  promoter       AmpR promoter: bla
   3190..4050    +  CDS            AmpR: β-lactamase; bla; confers resistance to ampicillin, carbenicillin, and related antibiotics
   4221..4809    +  rep_origin     ori: high-copy-number ColE1/pMB1/pBR322/pUC origin of replication
   4992..63      +  CDS            lacI (fragment) (across the origin): lac repressor; lacI; The lac repressor binds to the lac operator to inhibit transcription in E. coli. This inhibition can be relieved by adding lactose or isopropyl-β-D-thiogalactopyranoside (IPTG).
