[The description below was written by a language model from this plasmid's Addgene catalogue record and pLannotate feature annotations shown in this document.]
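Description:
pTol1-EcoRI-BmtI-BamHI-cmlc2-nmKate is a 5,021 bp Tol1 transposon-based plasmid intended for zebrafish transgenesis, deposited as an empty backbone for building guide RNA "shuttle" constructs. It is maintained in E. coli as a high-copy plasmid through a ColE1/pUC-type origin and selected with ampicillin via the bla (AmpR) gene under its own promoter. The remaining annotated bacterial elements (CAP site, lac promoter and operator, and fragments of lacZα, lacI, bom and rop) are remnants of the cloning vector from which the backbone was derived. They have no evident role in the fish.

The payload is a reporter cassette in which the cardiomyocyte-specific cmlc2 (myl7) promoter drives nmKate, a nuclear-localised red fluorescent protein. The feature table identifies the fluorescent protein coding sequence as mKate2, and the listed insert is slightly longer than that annotation, consistent with an added nuclear localisation signal, although no such signal is annotated. As the name indicates, EcoRI, BmtI and BamHI sites lie upstream of the reporter, providing the position where guide RNA expression cassettes are inserted. The automated annotation does not mark the Tol1 transposon arms, the cmlc2 promoter, or any polyadenylation signal, so their exact positions are not given in the record. The very short hit to the yeast SNR52 promoter is probably a spurious match.

In use, guide RNA cassettes cloned into the backbone would be integrated into the zebrafish genome by Tol1 transposition, and red cardiomyocyte nuclei would mark carrier animals. The associated publication describes this as part of a system for generating cardiomyocyte-specific crispants.
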