Addgene plasmid #238372: pTol1-EcoRI-BmtI-BamHI-cmlc2-nmKate
Purpose: Empty backbone to generate guideRNA shuttles, that also drives expression of nuclear mKate in cardiomyocytes.
Depositing lab: Juan Manuel González-Rosa. Depositing organization: Boston College. Publication: Rapid and robust generation of cardiomyocyte-specific crispants in zebrafish using the cardiodeleter system. Keeley S, Fernandez-Lajarin M, Bergemann D, John N, Parrott L, Andrea BE, Gonzalez-Rosa JM. Cell Rep Methods. 2025 Mar 24;5(3):101003. doi: 10.1016/j.crmeth.2025.101003. PubMed 40132543.
Backbone
  Vector backbone: Tol1-based backbone
  Total vector size (bp): 5021
Growth in bacteria
  Bacterial resistance: Ampicillin, 100 μg/mL
  Growth temperature: 37°C
  Growth strain: DH5alpha
  Copy number: High Copy
Gene/Insert
  Gene/Insert name: nmKate
  Species: D. rerio (zebrafish)
  Insert size (bp): 724
  Promoter: cmlc2 (myl7)
  Cloning method: Gibson Cloning
  Sequencing primers: 5′ n/a
Terms and licenses: Academic/Nonprofit Terms; Industry Terms: Not Available to Industry
How to cite: pTol1-EcoRI-BmtI-BamHI-cmlc2-nmKate was a gift from Juan Manuel González-Rosa (Addgene plasmid # 238372 ; http://n2t.net/addgene:238372 ; RRID:Addgene_238372)
